>Addgene plasmid #237920 | TRBV6-9 | addgene full sequence | sequence record 478899 | Addgene NGS Result
CTGAGAGACTCTAAATCCAGTGACAAGTCTGTCTGCCTATTCACCGATTTTGATTCTCAAACAAATGTGT
CACAAAGTAAGGATTCTGACGTCTATATCACAGACAAAACTGTGCTAGACATGAGGTCTATGGACTTCAA
GAGCAACAGTGCTGTGGCCTGGAGCAACAAATCTGACTTTGCATGTGCAAACGCCTTCAACAACAGCATT
ATTCCAGAAGATACCTTCTTCCCCAGCCCAGAAAGTTCCTGTGATGTCAAGCTGGTCGAGAAATCTTTTG
AAACAGATACGAACCTAAACTTTCAAAACCTGTCAGTGATTGGGTTCCGAATCCTCCTCCTGAAAGTGGC
CGGGTTTAATCTGCTCATGACGCTGCGGCTGTGGTCCAGCTGAGGAATTCATCAGAAGAGCCTCGAGGCG
GCCGCATGTGAGTCTCCCTATAGTGAGTCGTATTAATTTCGCGGGCGGAACCCCTATTTGTTTATTTTTC
TAAATACATTCAAATATGTATCCGCTCATGAGTAGCACCAGGCGTTTAAGGGCACCAATAACTGCCTTAA
AAAAATTACGCCCCGCCCTGCCACTCATCGCAGTACTGTTGTAATTCATTAAGCATTCTGCCGACATGGA
AGCCATCACAAACGGCATGATGAACCTGAATCGCCAGCGGCATCAGCACCTTGTCGCCTTGCGTATAATA
TTTGCCCATGGTGAAAACGGGGGCGAAGAAGTTGTCCATATTGGCCACGTTTAAATCAAAACTGGTGAAA
CTCACCCAGGGATTGGCTGAGACAAAAAACATATTCTCAATAAACCCTTTAGGGAAATAGGCCAGGTTTT
CACCGTAACACGCCACATCTTGCGAATATATGTGTAGAAACTGCCGGAAATCGTCGTGGTATTCACTCCA
GAGCGATGAAAACGTTTCAGTTTGCTCATGGAAAACGGTGTAACAAGGGTGAACACTATCCCATATCACC
AGCTCACCGTCTTTCATTGCCATACGAAATTCCGGATGAGCATTCATCAGGCGGGCAAGAATGTGAATAA
AGGCCGGATAAAACTTGTGCTTATTTTTCTTTACGGTCTTTAAAAAGGCCGTAATATCCAGCTGAACGGT
CTGGTTATAGGTACATTGAGCAACTGACTGAAATGCCTCAAAATGTTCTTTACGATGCCATTGGGATATA
TCAACGGTGGTATATCCAGTGATTTTTTTCTCCATTTTAGCTTCCTTAGCTCCTGAAAATCTCGATAACT
CAAAAAATACGCCCGGTAGTGATCTTATTTCATTATGGTGAAAGTTGGAACCTCTTACGTGCCGATCAAA
GTCTCATTTTCGCCAAAAGTTGTCATGACCAAAATCCCTTAACGTGAGTTTTCGTTCCACTGAGCGTCAG
ACCCCGTAGAAAAGATCAAAGGATCTTCTTGAGATCCTTTTTTTCTGCGCGTAATCTGCTGCTTGCAAAC
AAAAAAACCACCGCTACCAGCGGTGGTTTGTTTGCCGGATCAAGAGCTACCAACTCTTTTTCCGAAGGTA
ACTGGCTTCAGCAGAGCGCAGATACCAAATACTGTTCTTCTAGTGTAGCCGTAGTTAGGCCACCACTTCA
AGAACTCTGTAGCACCGCCTACATACCTCGCTCTGCTAATCCTGTTACCAGTGGCTGCTGCCAGTGGCGA
TAAGTCGTGTCTTACCGGGTTGGACTCAAGACGATAGTTACCGGATAAGGCGCAGCGGTCGGGCTGAACG
GGGGGTTCGTGCACACAGCCCAGCTTGGAGCGAACGACCTACACCGAACTGAGATACCTACAGCGTGAGC
TATGAGAAAGCGCCACGCTTCCCGAAGGGAGAAAGGCGGACAGGTATCCGGTAAGCGGCAGGGTCGGAAC
AGGAGAGCGCACGAGGGAGCTTCCAGGGGGAAACGCCTGGTATCTTTATAGTCCTGTCGGGTTTCGCCAC
CTCTGACTTGAGCGTCGATTTTTGTGATGCTCGTCAGGGGGGCGGAGCCTATGGAAAAACGCCAGCAATG
CGGCCTTTTTACGGTTCCTGGCCTTTTGCTGGCCTTTTGCTCACATGTTCTTTCCTGCGTTATCCCCTGA
TTCTGTGGATAACCGTATTACCGCCTTTGAGTGAGCTGATACCGCTCGCCGCAGCCGAACGACCGAGCGC
AGCGAGTCAGTGAGCGAGGAAGCCGAAAAATCAATAATCAGACAACAAGATGTGCGAACTCGATATTTTA
CACGACTCTCTTTACCAATTCTGCCCCGAATTACACTTAAAACGACTCAACAGCTTAACGTTGGCTTGCC
ACGCATTACTTGACTGTAAAACTCTCACTCTTACCGAACTTGGCCGTAACCTGCCAACCAAAGCGAGAAC
AAAACATAACATCAAACGAATCGACCGATTGTTAGGTAATCGTCACTTGCAGGAAGGTTTAAACGCATTT
AGGTGACACTATAGAAGTGTGTATCGCTCGAGGCTCTTCAGCATCTAGAGCCACCGGCATGAGCCACCAT
GAGCATCGGGCTCCTGTGCTGTGTGGCCTTTTCTCTCCTGTGGGAGGGTCCAGTGAATGCTGGTGTCACT
CAGACCCCAAAATTCCACATCTTGAAAACGGGACAGAGCATGACACTGCAGTGTGCCCAGGATATGAACC
ATGGATACTTGTCCTGGTATCGACAAGACCCAGGCATGGGGCTGAGGCGCATTCATTACTCAGTTGCTGC
TGGTATCACTGACAAAGGAGAAGTCCCCGATGGCTACAATGTATCCAGATCAAACACAGAGGATTTCCCG
CTCAGGCTGGAGTCAGCTGCTCCCTCACTAGTCTTCGTCACGAGACGTAATGGAGACCATGCGATATCCG
TAGGTCTCGAAACCGTCTCGGGGTGAAGACATCGGACCCTGCCGTGTACCAG
Features (pLannotate 1.2.2; 8 found; start..end, strand, type, name):
    437..455     -  promoter       T7 promoter: promoter for bacteriophage T7 RNA polymerase
    465..522     +  promoter       AmpR promoter (fragment): bla
    569..1225    -  CDS            cat: CAT_ECOLX - Experimental evidence at protein level: Swiss-Prot protein existence level 1. This enzyme is an effector of chloramphenicol resistance in bacteria. From Escherichia coli. This protein is used as a marker in many commonly used cloning vectors, such as pACYC184.
   1226..1328    -  promoter       cat promoter: promoter of the E. coli cat gene encoding chloramphenicol acetyltransferase
   1429..2017    +  rep_origin     ori: high-copy-number ColE1/pMB1/pBR322/pUC origin of replication
   2447..2465    +  promoter       SP6 promoter: promoter for bacteriophage SP6 RNA polymerase
   2519..2827    +  CDS            TRBV6-5 (fragment): TVB65_HUMAN - Experimental evidence at protein level: Swiss-Prot protein existence level 1. V region of the variable domain of T cell receptor (TR) beta chain that participates in the antigen recognition (PubMed:24600447). Alpha-beta T cell receptors are antigen specific receptors which are essential to the immune response and are present on the cell surface of T lymphocytes. Recognize peptide-major histocompatibility (MH) (pMH) complexes that are displayed by antigen presenting cells (APC), a prerequisite for efficient T cell adaptive immunity against pathogens (PubMed:25493333). Binding of a
   2893..390     +  CDS            TRAC (across the origin): TRAC_HUMAN - Also known as TCRA. Experimental evidence at protein level: Swiss-Prot protein existence level 1. Constant region of T cell receptor (TR) alpha chain (PubMed:24600447). Alpha-beta T cell receptors are antigen specific receptors which are essential to the immune response and are present on the cell surface of T lymphocytes. Recognize peptide-major histocompatibility (MH) (pMH) complexes that are displayed by antigen presenting cells (APC), a prerequisite for efficient T cell adaptive immunity against pathogens (PubMed:25493333). Binding of alpha-beta TR to pMH complex initiates TR-
