[The description below was written by a language model from this plasmid's Addgene catalogue record and pLannotate feature annotations shown in this document.]
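Description:
TRBV6-9 is a small (about 2.9 kb) synthetic-biology parts plasmid built on the pGGA-select backbone, a bacterial cloning vector of the kind used as a destination or donor in Golden Gate-style assembly. It is maintained in E. coli through a high-copy ColE1/pUC-type origin and is selected with chloramphenicol, conferred by a cat (chloramphenicol acetyltransferase) gene driven by its own cat promoter. A short remnant of the AmpR promoter is also annotated, but no ampicillin resistance gene is present. SP6 and T7 bacteriophage promoters flank the insert region; they are a standard backbone feature and can serve as priming sites or for in vitro transcription. No mammalian promoter, polyadenylation signal or viral element is annotated, so the plasmid is a source of coding modules rather than an expression vector.

The payload is a human TRBV6-9–TRAC insert. It comprises a T cell receptor beta-chain variable (V) gene segment followed, after a short gap, by sequence matching the alpha-chain constant region (TRAC), which spans the numbering origin of the circular record. The automated annotation labels the V segment as a fragment of TRBV6-5. This most likely reflects close homology within the TRBV6 family, and the catalogue entry identifies it as the TRBV6-9 allele with no mutations. The catalogue lists the insert as 404 bp, whereas the two annotated coding features together span more than that, so the stated size may not cover the whole cassette.

According to the record, the plasmid supplies these germline-encoded pieces for generating full TCRs by cloning, as part of a scalable TCR synthesis and screening workflow. The exact assembly scheme, the cloning method and the contents of the gap between the two segments are not stated.
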