Addgene plasmid #237920: TRBV6-9
Purpose: Encodes TRBV6-9 allele and TRAC to generate TCRs via cloning
Depositing lab: Michael Birnbaum. Depositing organization: Massachusetts Institute of Technology. Publication: Scalable TCR synthesis and screening enable antigen reactivity mapping in vitiligo. Gaglione SA, Mukkamala RS, Krishna C, Smith BE, Wadsworth MH 2nd, Jelinsky SA, Perez CR, Schmidt-Hong L, Katz EL, Gellatly KJ, Ali LR, Shen J, Holec PV, Zhao QH, Chan AO, Xu EJK, Kravarik KM, Guzova JA, Dobson CS, Singh H, Garber M, Dougan M, Dougan SK, Harris JE, Winkler A, Birnbaum ME. Immunity. 2026 Feb 10;59(2):477-493.e9. doi: 10.1016/j.immuni.2026.01.001. Epub 2026 Jan 28. PubMed 41610844.
Backbone
  Vector backbone: pGGA-select
  Backbone manufacturer: Addgene Plasmid #195714
  Backbone size w/o insert (bp): 2518
  Vector type: Synthetic Biology
Growth in bacteria
  Bacterial resistance: Chloramphenicol, 25 μg/mL
  Growth temperature: 37°C
  Growth strain: DH5alpha
  Copy number: High Copy
Gene/Insert
  Gene/Insert name: TRBV6-9-TRAC
  Species: H. sapiens (human)
  Insert size (bp): 404
  Mutation: None
  Entrez Gene: TRBV6-9 (a.k.a. TCRBV13S4, TCRBV6S9, TRBV69)
  Cloning method: Unknown
Terms and licenses: Academic/Nonprofit Terms; Industry Terms: Not Available to Industry
Depositor comments: Please visit https://doi.org/10.1101/2025.04.24.649726 for bioRxiv preprint.
How to cite: TRBV6-9 was a gift from Michael Birnbaum (Addgene plasmid # 237920 ; http://n2t.net/addgene:237920 ; RRID:Addgene_237920)
